>Addgene plasmid #139351 | pRC/CMV-TYK2VF/PA-VSV | addgene full sequence | sequence record 291871 | Addgene NGS Result
CCCCCCAAGAAGCCGCGGGGACTGGCTGCGCTTGACAGGCTGCACTTGGATGGGAGCACCTGGTGCCTCG
GGACTGCTCCGATGCCCGGGTCTGTGCTGAATGTGTAATATGCGGAACTATATTGAAACATTACAACCAT
CTTTTGATGGCAACACCCTGAGGACCTCCCTTTTCCAGATGGGGAAACTGAGGCCCAGAATTGCTAAGTG
GCTTGCTTGAGTTGACACAGGGAGCTCCAGGACTCACCCTCAGCTGAGCCACCTGCCGGGAGCATGCCTC
TGCGCCACTGGGGGATGGCCAGGGGCAGTAAGCCCGTTGGGGATGGAGCCCAGCCCATGGCTGCCATGGG
AGGCCTGAAGGTGCTTCTGCACTGGGCTGGTCCAGGCGGCGGGGAGCCCTGGGTCACTTTCAGTGAGTCA
TCGCTGACAGCTGAGGAAGTCTGCATCCACATTGCACATAAAGTTGGTATCACTCCTCCTTGCTTCAATC
TCTTTGCCCTCTTCGATGCTCAGGCCCAAGTCTGGTTGCCCCCAAACCACATCCTAGAGATCCCCAGAGA
TGCAAGCCTGATGCTATATTTCCGCATAAGGTTTTATTTCCGGAACTGGCATGGCATGAATCCTCGGGAA
CCGGCTGTGTACCGTTGTGGGCCCCCAGGAACCGAGGCATCCTCAGATCAGACAGCACAGGGGATGCAAC
TCCTGGACCCAGCCTCATTTGAGTACCTCTTTGAGCAGGGCAAGCATGAGTTTGTGAATGACGTGGCATC
ACTGTGGGAGCTGTCGACCGAGGAGGAGATCCACCACTTTAAGAATGAGAGCCTGGGCATGGCCTTTCTG
CACCTCTGTCACCTCGCTCTCCGCCATGGCATCCCCCTGGAGGAGGTGGCCAAGAAGACCAGCTTCAAGG
ACTGCATCCCGCGCTCCTTCCGCCGGCATATCCGGCAGCACAGCGCCCTGACCCGGCTGCGCCTTCGGAA
CGTCTTCCGCAGGTTCCTGCGGGACTTCCAGCCGGGCCGACTCTCCCAGCAGATGGTCATGGTCAAATAC
CTAGCCACACTCGAGCGGCTGGCACCCCGCTTCGGCACAGAGCGTGTGCCCGTGTGCCACCTGAGGCTGC
TGGCCCAGGCCGAGGGGGAGCCCTGCTACATCCGGGACAGTGGGGTGGCCCCTACAGACCCTGGCCCTGA
GTCTGCTGCTGGGCCCCCAACCCACGAGGTGCTGGTGACAGGCACTGGTGGCATCCAGTGGTGGCCAGTA
GAGGAGGAGGTGAACAAGGAGGAGGGTTCTAGTGGCAGCAGTGGCAGGAACCCCCAAGCCAGCCTGTTTG
GGAAGAAGGCCAAGGCTCACAAGGCATTCGGCCAGCCGGCAGACAGGCCGCGGGAGCCACTGTGGGCCTA
CTTCTGTGACTTCCGGGACATCACCCACGTGGTGCTGAAAGAGCACTGTGTCAGCATCCACCGGCAGGAC
AACAAGTGCCTGGAGCTGAGCTTGCCTTCCCGGGCTGCGGCGCTGTCCTTCGTGTCGCTGGTGGACGGCT
ATTTCCGCCTGACGGCCGACTCCAGCCACTACCTGTGCCACGAGGTGGCTCCCCCACGGCTGGTGATGAG
CATCCGGGATGGGATCCACGGACCCCTGCTGGAGCCATTTGTGCAGGCCAAGCTGCGGCCCGAGGACGGC
CTGTACCTCATTCACTGGAGCACCAGCCACCCCTACCGCCTGATCCTCACAGTGGCCCAGCGTAGCCAGG
CACCAGACGGCATGCAGAGCTTGCGGCTCCGAAAGTTCCCCATTGAGCAGCAGGACGGGGCCTTCGTGCT
GGAGGGCTGGGGCCGGTCCTTCCCCAGCGTTCGGGAACTTGGGGCTGCCTTGCAGGGCTGCTTGCTGAGG
GCCGGGGATGACTGCTTCTCTCTGCGTCGCTGTTGCCTGCCCCAACCAGGAGAAACCTCCAATCTCATCA
TCATGCGGGGGGCTCGGGCCAGCCCCAGGACACTCAACCTCAGCCAGCTCAGCTTCCACCGGGTTGACCA
GAAGGAGATCACCCAGCTGTCCCACTTGGGCCAGGGCACAAGGACCAACGTGTATGAGGGCCGCCTGCGA
GTGGAGGGCAGCGGGGACCCTGAGGAGGGCAAGATGGATGACGAGGACCCCCTCGTGCCTGGCAGGGACC
GTGGGCAGGAGCTACGAGTGGTGCTCAAAGTGCTGGACCCTAGTCACCATGACATCGCCCTGGCCTTCTA
CGAGACAGCCAGCCTCATGAGCCAGGTCTCCCACACGCACCTGGCCTTCGTGCATGGCGTCTGTTTCCGC
GGCCCTGAAAATATCATGGTGACAGAGTACGTGGAGCACGGACCCCTGGATGTGTGGCTGCGGAGGGAGC
GGGGCCATGTGCCCATGGCTTGGAAGATGGTGGTGGCCCAGCAGCTGGCCAGCGCCCTCAGCTACCTGGA
GAACAAGAACCTGGTTCATGGTAATGTGTGTGGCCGGAACATCCTGCTGGCCCGGCTGGGGTTGGCAGAG
GGCACCAGCCCCTTCATCAAGCTGAGTGATCCTGGCGTGGGCCTGGGCGCCCTCTCCAGGGAGGAGCGGG
TGGAGAGGATCCCCTGGCTGGCCCCCGAATGCCTACCAGGTGGGGCCAACAGCCTAAGCACCGCCATGGA
CAAGTGGGGGTTTGGCGCCACCCTCCTGGAGATCTGCTTTGACGGAGAGGCCCCTCTGCAGAGCCGCAGT
CCCTCCGAGAAGGAGCATTTCTACCAGAGGCAGCACCGGCTGCCCGAGCCCTCCTGCCCACAGCTGGCCA
CACTCACCAGCCAGTGTCTGACCTATGAGCCAACCCAGAGGCCATCATTCCGCACCATCCTGCGTGACCT
CACCCGGCTGCAGCCCCACAATCTTGCTGACGTCTTGACTGTGAACCCGGACTCACCGGCGTCGGACCCT
ACGGTTTTCCACAAGCGCTATTTGAAAAAGATCCGAGATCTGGGCGAGGGTCACTTCGGCAAGGTCAGCT
TGTACTGCTACGATCCGACCAACGACGGCACTGGCGAGATGGTGGCGGTGAAAGCCCTCAAGGCAGACTG
CGGCCCCCAGCACCGCTCGGGCTGGAAGCAGGAGATTGACATTCTGCGCACGCTCTACCACGAGCACATC
ATCAAGTACAAGGGCTGCTGCGAGGACCAAGGCGAGAAGTCGCTGCAGCTGGTCATGGAGTACGTGCCCC
TGGGCAGCCTCCGAGACTACCTGCCCCGGCACAGCATCGGGCTGGCCCAGCTGCTGCTCTTCGCCCAGCA
GATCTGCGAGGGCATGGCCTATCTGCACGCGCAGCACTACATCCACCGAGACCTAGCCGCGCGCAACGTG
CTGCTGGACAACGACAGGCTGGTCAAGATCGGGGACTTTGGCCTAGCCAAGGCCGTGCCCGAAGGCCACG
AGTACTACCGCGTGCGCGAGGATGGGGACAGCCCCGTGTTCTGGTATGCCCCAGAGTGCCTGAAGGAGTA
TAAGTTCTACTATGCGTCAGATGTCTGGTCCTTCGGGGTGACCCTGTATGAGCTGCTGACGCACTGTGAC
TCCAGCCAGAGCGCCCCCACGAAATTCCTTGAGCTCATAGGCATTGCTCAGGGTCAGATGACAGTTCTGA
GACTCACTGAGTTGCTGGAACGAGGGGAGAGGCTGCCACGGCCCGACAAATGTCCCTGTGAGGTCTATCA
TCTCATGAAGAACTGCTGGGAGACAGAGGCGTCCTTTCGCCCAACCTTCGAGAACCTCATACCCATTCTG
AAGACAGTCCATGAGAAGTACCAAGGCCAGGCCCCTTCAGTGTTCAGCGTGTGCCCCCGGGAGGGCCCAC
CAGGCCCATACACCGACATCGAGATGAACCGGCTGGGCAAGTAAAGATCTAAGGTACCAATCTAGAGGGC
CCTATTCTATAGTGTCACCTAAATGCTAGAGCTCGCTGATCAGCCTCGACTGTGCCTTCTAGTTGCCAGC
CATCTGTTGTTTGCCCCTCCCCCGTGCCTTCCTTGACCCTGGAAGGTGCCACTCCCACTGTCCTTTCCTA
ATAAAATGAGGAAATTGCATCGCATTGTCTGAGTAGGTGTCATTCTATTCTGGGGGGTGGGGTGGGGCAG
GACAGCAAGGGGGAGGATTGGGAAGACAATAGCAGGCATGCTGGGGATGCGGTGGGCTCTATGGCTTCTG
AGGCGGAAAGAACCAGCTGGGGCTCGAGGGGGGATCCCC
[124 nt withheld, positions 4240-4363]
C
[91 nt withheld, positions 4365-4455]
A
[49 nt withheld, positions 4457-4505]
CCTTTGACGTTGGAGTCCACGTTCTTT
[37 nt withheld, positions 4533-4569]
ACCCTATCTCGGTCTATTCTTTTGATTTATAAGGGATTTTGCCGATTTCGGCCTATTGGTTAAAAAATGA
GCTGATTTAACAAAAATTTAACGCGAATTTTAACAAAATATTAACGCTTACAATTTAAATATTTGCTTAT
ACAATCT
[37 nt withheld, positions 4717-4753]
GGGTACCGAGCTCGAATTCTGTGGAATGTGTGTCAGTTAGGGTGTGGAAAGTCCCCAGGCTCCCCAGCAG
GCAGAAGTATGCAAAGCATGCATCTCAATTAGTCAGCAACCAGGTGTGGAAAGTCCCCAGGCTCCCCAGC
AGGCAGAAGTATGCAAAGCATGCATCTCAATTAGTCAGCAACCATAGTCCCGCCCCTAACTCCGCCCATC
CCGCCCCTAACTCCGCCCAGTTCCGCCCATTCTCCGCCCCATGGCTGACTAATTTTTTTTATTTATGCAG
AGGCCGAGGCCGCCTCGGCCTCTGAGCTATTCCAGAAGTAGTGAGGAGGCTTTTTTGGAGGCCTAGGCTT
TTGCAAAAAGCTCCCGGGAGCTTGGATATCCATTTTCGGATCTGATCAAGAGACAGGATGAGGATCGTTT
CGCATGATTGAACAAGATGGATTGCACGCAGGTTCTCCGGCCGCTTGGGTGGAGAGGCTATTCGGCTATG
ACTGGGCACAACAGACAATCGGCTGCTCTGATGCCGCCGTGTTCCGGCTGTCAGCGCAGGGGCGCCCGGT
TCTTTTTGTCAAGACCGACCTGTCCGGTGCCCTGAATGAACTGCAGGACGAGGCAGCGCGGCTATCGTGG
CTGGCCACGACGGGCGTTCCTTGCGCAGCTGTGCTCGACGTTGTCACTGAAGCGGGAAGGGACTGGCTGC
TATTGGGCGAAGTGCCGGGGCAGGATCTCCTGTCATCTCACCTTGCTCCTGCCGAGAAAGTATCCATCAT
GGCTGATGCAATGCGGCGGCTGCATACGCTTGATCCGGCTACCTGCCCATTCGACCACCAAGCGAAACAT
CGCATCGAGCGAGCACGTACTCGGATGGAAGCCGGTCTTGTCGATCAGGATGATCTGGACGAAGAGCATC
AGGGGCTCGCGCCAGCCGAACTGTTCGCCAGGCTCAAGGCGCGCATGCCCGACGGCGAGGATCTCGTCGT
GACCCATGGCGATGCCTGCTTGCCGAATATCATGGTGGAAAATGGCCGCTTTTCTGGATTCATCGACTGT
GGCCGGCTGGGTGTGGCGGACCGCTATCAGGACATAGCGTTGGCTACCCGTGATATTGCTGAAGAGCTTG
GCGGCGAATGGGCTGACCGCTTCCTCGTGCTTTACGGTATCGCCGCTCCCGATTCGCAGCGCATCGCCTT
CTATCGCCTTCTTGACGAGTTCTTCTGAGCGGGACTCTGGGGTTCGAAATGACCGACCAAGCGACGCCCA
ACCTGCCATCACGAGATTTCGATTCCACCGCCGCCTTCTATGAAAGGTTGGGCTTCGGAATCGTTTTCCG
GGACGCCGGCTGGATGATCCTCCAGCGCGGGGATCTCATGCTGGAGTTCTTCGCCCACCCCAACTTGTTT
ATTGCAGCTTATAATGGTTACAAATAAAGCAATAGCATCACAAATTTCACAAATAAAGCATTTTTTTCAC
TGCATTCTAGTTGTGGTTTGTCCAAACTCATCAATGTATCTTATCATGTCTGGATCCGTCGACCTCGAGA
GCTTGGCGTAATCATGGTCATAGCTGTTTCCTGTGTGAAATTGTTATCCGCTCACAATTCCACACAACAT
ACGAGCCGGAAGCATAAAGTGTAAAGCCTGGGGTGCCTAATGAGTGAGCTAACTCACATTAATTGCGTTG
CGCTCACTGCCCGCTTTCCAGTCGGGAAACCTGTCGTGCCAGCTGCATTAATGAATCGGCCAACGCGCGG
GGAGAGGCGGTTTGCGTATTGGGCGCTCTTCCGCTTCCTCGCTCACTGACTCGCTGCGCTCGGTCGTTCG
GCTGCGGCGAGCGGTATCAGCTCACTCAAAGGCGGTAATACGGTTATCCACAGAATCAGGGGATAACGCA
GGAAAGAACATGTGAGCAAAAGGCCAGCAAAAGGCCAGGAACCGTAAAAAGGCCGCGTTGCTGGCGTTTT
TCCATAGGCTCCGCCCCCCTGACGAGCATCACAAAAATCGACGCTCAAGTCAGAGGTGGCGAAACCCGAC
AGGACTATAAAGATACCAGGCGTTTCCCCCTGGAAGCTCCCTCGTGCGCTCTCCTGTTCCGACCCTGCCG
CTTACCGGATACCTGTCCGCCTTTCTCCCTTCGGGAAGCGTGGCGCTTTCTCATAGCTCACGCTGTAGGT
ATCTCAGTTCGGTGTAGGTCGTTCGCTCCAAGCTGGGCTGTGTGCACGAACCCCCCGTTCAGCCCGACCG
CTGCGCCTTATCCGGTAACTATCGTCTTGAGTCCAACCCGGTAAGACACGACTTATCGCCACTGGCAGCA
GCCACTGGTAACAGGATTAGCAGAGCGAGGTATGTAGGCGGTGCTACAGAGTTCTTGAAGTGGTGGCCTA
ACTACGGCTACACTAGAAGAACAGTATTTGGTATCTGCGCTCTGCTGAAGCCAGTTACCTTCGGAAAAAG
AGTTGGTAGCTCTTGATCCGGCAAACAAACCACCGCTGGTAGCGGTGGTTTTTTTGTTTGCAAGCAGCAG
ATTACGCGCAGAAAAAAAGGATCTCAAGAAGATCCTTTGATCTTTTCTACGGGGTCTGACGCTCAGTGGA
ACGAAAACTCACGTTAAGGGATTTTGGTCATGAGATTATCAAAAAGGATCTTCACCTAGATCCTTTTAAA
TTAAAAATGAAGTTTTAAATCAATCTAAAGTATATATGAGTAAACTTGGTCTGACAGTTACCAATGCTTA
ATCAGTGAGGCACCTATCTCAGCGATCTGTCTATTTCGTTCATCCATAGTTGCCTGACTCCCCGTCGTGT
AGATAACTACGATACGGGAGGGCTTACCATCTGGCCCCAGTGCTGCAATGATACCGCGAGACCCACGCTC
ACCGGCTCCAGATTTATCAGCAATAAACCAGCCAGCCGGAAGGGCCGAGCGCAGAAGTGGTCCTGCAACT
TTATCCGCCTCCATCCAGTCTATTAATTGTTGCCGGGAAGCTAGAGTAAGTAGTTCGCCAGTTAATAGTT
TGCGCAACGTTGTTGCCATTGCTACAGGCATCGTGGTGTCACGCTCGTCGTTTGGTATGGCTTCATTCAG
CTCCGGTTCCCAACGATCAAGGCGAGTTACATGATCCCCCATGTTGTGCAAAAAAGCGGTTAGCTCCTTC
GGTCCTCCGATCGTTGTCAGAAGTAAGTTGGCCGCAGTGTTATCACTCATGGTTATGGCAGCACTGCATA
ATTCTCTTACTGTCATGCCATCCGTAAGATGCTTTTCTGTGACTGGTGAGTACTCAACCAAGTCATTCTG
AGAATAGTGTATGCGGCGACCGAGTTGCTCTTGCCCGGCGTCAATACGGGATAATACCGCGCCACATAGC
AGAACTTTAAAAGTGCTCATCATTGGAAAACGTTCTTCGGGGCGAAAACTCTCAAGGATCTTACCGCTGT
TGAGATCCAGTTCGATGTAACCCACTCGTGCACCCAACTGATCTTCAGCATCTTTTACTTTCACCAGCGT
TTCTGGGTGAGCAAAAACAGGAAGGCAAAATGCCGCAAAAAAGGGAATAAGGGCGACACGGAAATGTTGA
ATACTCATACTCTTCCTTTTTCAATATTATTGAAGCATTTATCAGGGTTATTGTCTCATGAGCGGATACA
TATTTGAATGTATTTAGAAAAATAAACAAATAGGGGTTCCGCGCACATTTCCCCGAAAAGTGCCACCTGA
CGTCGACGGATCGGGAGATCTCCCGATCCCCTATGGTGCACTCTCAGTACAATCTGCTCTGATGCCGCAT
AGTTAAGCCAGTATCTGCTCCCTGCTTGTGTGTTGGAGGTCGCTGAGTAGTGCGCGAGCAAAATTTAAGC
TACAACAAGGCAAGGCTTGACCGACAATTGCATGAAGAATCTGCTTAGGGTTAGGCGTTTTGCGCTGCTT
CGCGATGTACGGGCCAGATATACGCGTTGACATTGATTATTGACTAGTTATTAATAGTAATCAATTACGG
GGTCATTAGTTCATAGCCCATATATGGAGTTCCGCGTTACATAACTTACGGTAAATGGCCCGCCTGGCTG
ACCGCCCAACGACCCCCGCCCATTGACGTCAATAATGACGTATGTTCCCATAGTAACGCCAATAGGGACT
TTCCATTGACGTCAATGGGTGGAGTATTTACGGTAAACTGCCCACTTGGCAGTACATCAAGTGTATCATA
TGCCAAGTACGCCCCCTATTGACGTCAATGACGGTAAATGGCCCGCCTGGCATTATGCCCAGTACATGAC
CTTATGGGACTTTCCTACTTGGCAGTACATCTACGTATTAGTCATCGCTATTACCATGGTGATGCGGTTT
TGGCAGTACATCAATGGGCGTGGATAGCGGTTTGACTCACGGGGATTTCCAAGTCTCCACCCCATTGACG
TCAATGGGAGTTTGTTTTGGCACCAAAATCAACGGGACTTTCCAAAATGTCGTAACAACTCCGCCCCATT
GACGCAAATGGGCGGTAGGCGTGTACGGTGGGAGGTCTATATAAGCAGAGCTCTCTGGCTAACTAGAGAA
CCCACTGCTTACTGGCTTATCGAAATTAATACGACTCACTATAGGGAGACCCAAGCTTGTCGAGGAACTG
AAAAACCAGAAAGTTAACTGGTAAGTTTAGTCTTTTTGTCTTTTATTTCAGGTCCCGGATCCCCCCC
Features (pLannotate 1.2.2; 23 found; start..end, strand, type, name):
    274..3834    +  CDS            TYK2: TYK2_HUMAN - Experimental evidence at protein level: Swiss-Prot protein existence level 1. Probably involved in intracellular signal transduction by being involved in the initiation of type I IFN signaling. Phosphorylates the interferon-alpha/beta receptor alpha chain. From Homo sapiens (Human).
   3926..3944    -  promoter       SP6 promoter: promoter for bacteriophage SP6 RNA polymerase
   3970..4194    +  polyA_signal   bGH poly(A) signal: bovine growth hormone polyadenylation signal
   4198..4219    +  promoter       SV40 promoter (fragment): SV40 enhancer and early promoter
   4240..4668    +  rep_origin     f1 ori (sequence partly withheld): f1 bacteriophage origin of replication; arrow indicates direction of (+) strand synthesis
   4754..4772    -  misc_feature   MCS (fragment): pUC18/19 multiple cloning site
   4781..5110    +  promoter       SV40 promoter: SV40 enhancer and early promoter
   5177..5968    +  CDS            neo: KKA2_KLEPN - Also known as kan, nptII. Experimental evidence at protein level: Swiss-Prot protein existence level 1. Resistance to kanamycin, neomycin, paromomycin, ribostamycin, butirosin and gentamicin B. From Klebsiella pneumoniae.
   5992..6150    +  CDS            ble (fragment): BLE_KLEPN - Experimental evidence at protein level: Swiss-Prot protein existence level 1. Binding protein with a strong affinity to the bleomycin family of antibiotics. Binds to CL990; an antimitotic-antibiotic compound. From Klebsiella pneumoniae.
   6145..6279    +  polyA_signal   SV40 poly(A) signal: SV40 polyadenylation signal
   6334..6350    -  protein_bind   lac operator: The lac repressor binds to the lac operator to inhibit transcription in E. coli. This inhibition can be relieved by adding lactose or isopropyl-β-D-thiogalactopyranoside (IPTG). lac repressor encoded by lacI
   6358..6388    -  promoter       lac promoter: promoter for the E. coli lac operon
   6403..6424    -  protein_bind   CAP binding site: CAP binding activates transcription in the presence of cAMP. E. coli catabolite activator protein
   6437..6529    -  CDS            lacI (fragment): lac repressor; lacI; The lac repressor binds to the lac operator to inhibit transcription in E. coli. This inhibition can be relieved by adding lactose or isopropyl-β-D-thiogalactopyranoside (IPTG).
   6712..7300    -  rep_origin     ori: high-copy-number ColE1/pMB1/pBR322/pUC origin of replication
   7471..8331    -  CDS            AmpR: β-lactamase; bla; confers resistance to ampicillin, carbenicillin, and related antibiotics
   8332..8436    -  promoter       AmpR promoter: bla
   8495..8547    -  misc_feature   bom (fragment): basis of mobility region from pBR322
   8702..9081    +  enhancer       CMV enhancer: human cytomegalovirus immediate early enhancer
   9082..9285    +  promoter       CMV promoter: human cytomegalovirus (CMV) immediate early promoter
   9281..9314    +  LTR            5' LTR (truncated) (fragment): truncated 5' long terminal repeat (LTR) from HIV-1
   9330..9348    +  promoter       T7 promoter: promoter for bacteriophage T7 RNA polymerase
   9394..9435    +  intron         SV40 intron (fragment): modified SV40 intron with splice donor and acceptor sites
