[The description below was written by a language model from this plasmid's Addgene catalogue record and pLannotate feature annotations shown in this document.]
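Description:
pRC/CMV-TYK2VF/PA-VSV is a mammalian expression plasmid of about 9.4 kb built on the pRC/CMV backbone, carrying a mutant human TYK2 cDNA. TYK2 is a Janus-family tyrosine kinase involved in initiating type I interferon signalling. The cDNA, which the record says includes 267 nt of its native 5' UTR, sits downstream of the human cytomegalovirus immediate-early enhancer and promoter and is followed by the bovine growth hormone polyadenylation signal. The encoded protein carries a C-terminal VSV epitope tag for detection or immunoprecipitation, although the tag is not separately annotated in the feature table. T7 and SP6 phage promoters flank the insert and serve as sequencing primer sites. A few very short annotated fragments near the promoter and insert junction (HIV-1 LTR, SV40 intron, a second SV40 promoter piece) are probably incidental similarity matches rather than functional elements.

The stated purpose is expression of the TYK2 double mutant V678F-P1104A. The mutation field additionally lists V362F, and the record does not explain this third substitution. The associated publication concerns rare disease-associated TYK2 variants that are catalytically impaired yet signalling competent, so the plasmid is suited to transfection studies of kinase activity and cytokine signalling.

In E. coli the plasmid replicates at high copy from a ColE1/pUC-type origin and is selected with ampicillin through the β-lactamase gene; an f1 origin is also present. For stable mammalian lines, an SV40 early promoter drives the neomycin phosphotransferase gene, terminated by the SV40 polyadenylation signal, allowing G418 selection.
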