Addgene plasmid #139351: pRC/CMV-TYK2VF/PA-VSV
Purpose: Expression of the double mutant of TYK2-V678F-P1104A
Depositing lab: Sandra Pellegrini. Depositing organization: Institut Pasteur. Publication: Two rare disease-associated Tyk2 variants are catalytically impaired but signaling competent. Li Z, Gakovic M, Ragimbeau J, Eloranta ML, Ronnblom L, Michel F, Pellegrini S. J Immunol. 2013 Mar 1;190(5):2335-44. doi: 10.4049/jimmunol.1203118. Epub 2013 Jan 28. PubMed 23359498.
Backbone
  Vector backbone: pRC/CMV
  Vector type: Mammalian Expression
  Selectable markers: Neomycin (select with G418)
Growth in bacteria
  Bacterial resistance: Ampicillin, 100 μg/mL
  Growth temperature: 37°C
  Growth strain: DH5alpha
  Copy number: High Copy
Gene/Insert
  Gene/Insert name: TYK2 cDNA with 267nt of 5' UTR
  Species: H. sapiens (human)
  Mutation: V362F-V678F-P1104A
  Entrez Gene: TYK2 (a.k.a. IMD35, JTK1)
  Promoter: CMV
  Tag / fusion protein: VSV (C terminal on insert)
  Cloning method: Restriction Enzyme; 5′ cloning site SgrAI (unknown if destroyed); 3′ cloning site XbaI (unknown if destroyed)
  Sequencing primers: 5′ T7; 3′ Sp6
Terms and licenses: Academic/Nonprofit Terms; Industry Terms: Not Available to Industry
How to cite: pRC/CMV-TYK2VF/PA-VSV was a gift from Sandra Pellegrini (Addgene plasmid # 139351 ; http://n2t.net/addgene:139351 ; RRID:Addgene_139351)
